Addgene plasmid #114596: His6_BcLOV4_mCherry_BamUK
Purpose: Encodes mCherry-tagged BcLOV4 for expression in bacterial cells
Depositing lab: Brian Chow. Depositing organization: University of Pennsylvania. Publication: Directly light-regulated binding of RGS-LOV photoreceptors to anionic membrane phospholipids. Glantz ST, Berlew EE, Jaber Z, Schuster BS, Gardner KH, Chow BY. Proc Natl Acad Sci U S A. 2018 Aug 14;115(33):E7720-E7727. doi: 10.1073/pnas.1802832115. Epub 2018 Jul 31. PubMed 30065115.
Backbone
  Vector backbone: BamUK
  Backbone size w/o insert (bp): 5000
  Total vector size (bp): 7500
  Vector type: Bacterial Expression
Growth in bacteria
  Bacterial resistance: Kanamycin, 50 μg/mL
  Growth temperature: 37°C
  Growth strain: DH5alpha
  Copy number: Unknown
Gene/Insert
  Gene/Insert name: BcLOV4 (alt name: BcRGS1)
  Species: Botrytis cinerea
  Insert size (bp): 2500
  Promoter: T7
  Tag / fusion protein: mCherry (C terminal on insert); His6 (N terminal on backbone)
  Cloning method: Gibson Cloning
  Sequencing primers: 5′ T7-forward; 3′ T7-terminator
Terms and licenses: Academic/Nonprofit Terms; Industry Terms: Not Available to Industry
How to cite: His6_BcLOV4_mCherry_BamUK was a gift from Brian Chow (Addgene plasmid # 114596 ; http://n2t.net/addgene:114596 ; RRID:Addgene_114596)
