[The description below was written by a language model from this plasmid's Addgene catalogue record and pLannotate feature annotations shown in this document.]
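Description:
His6_BcLOV4_mCherry_BamUK is a bacterial expression plasmid built on the BamUK backbone, which by its annotated features resembles a pET-style T7 vector. It replicates in E. coli from a ColE1/pMB1-type origin and is selected with kanamycin through an aminoglycoside phosphotransferase (KanR) gene. An f1 phage origin is also present. Short tetracycline-resistance fragments, an AmpR promoter fragment and a CAP binding site appear to be backbone remnants rather than functional parts. The catalogue lists a total size of about 7.5 kb, whereas the sequenced record behind the feature table is 6,756 nt, so the catalogue sizes should be treated as approximate.

The payload is BcLOV4 (also called BcRGS1) from the fungus Botrytis cinerea, fused at its C terminus to the monomeric red fluorescent protein mCherry. The annotation tool does not recognise BcLOV4 itself. It does flag a segment within the open reading frame as similar to an algal phototropin, consistent with the flavin-binding, blue-light-sensing LOV domain implied by the protein's name. Transcription is driven by a T7 promoter followed by a lac operator and the phage T7 gene 10 ribosome binding site, and it ends at a T7 terminator. The plasmid-borne lacI gene supplies repressor, so expression is expected to be IPTG-inducible in hosts that provide T7 RNA polymerase. The catalogue describes an N-terminal His6 tag contributed by the backbone. The feature table instead detects a histidine tag only downstream of mCherry, along with a fragment of a T7 gene 10B-derived solubility tag, and whether these downstream elements are in frame and translated cannot be determined from the record.

The construct is intended for producing fluorescently tagged, affinity-purifiable BcLOV4 in bacteria. The associated publication concerns light-regulated binding of RGS-LOV photoreceptors to anionic membrane phospholipids.
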