Features (pLannotate 1.2.2; 17 found; start..end, strand, type, name):
      1..19      +  promoter       T7 promoter: promoter for bacteriophage T7 RNA polymerase
     20..44      +  protein_bind   lac operator: The lac repressor binds to the lac operator to inhibit transcription in E. coli. This inhibition can be relieved by adding lactose or isopropyl-β-D-thiogalactopyranoside (IPTG). lac repressor encoded by lacI
     59..81      +  RBS            RBS: efficient ribosome binding site from bacteriophage T7 gene 10 (Olins and Rangwala, 1989)
    890..1192    +  CDS            PHOT (fragment): PHOT_CHLRE - Experimental evidence at protein level: Swiss-Prot protein existence level 1. Protein kinase that acts as a blue light photoreceptor (PubMed:15695460, PubMed:24285544). Required for non-photochemical quenching (NPQ), a mechanism that converts and dissipates the harmful excess absorbed light energy into heat and protect the photosynthetic apparatus from photo-oxidative damage (PubMed:27626383). Controls the energy-dependent chlorophyll fluorescence quenching (qE) activity of chlorophyll excited states by inducing the expression of the qE effector protein LHCSR3 in high light intens
   1931..2638    +  CDS            mCherry: mCherry is a basic (constitutively fluorescent) red fluorescent protein published in 2004, derived from Discosoma sp.. It is reported to be a very rapidly-maturing monomer with low acid sensitivity.
   2652..2669    +  CDS            9xHis (fragment): 9xHis affinity tag
   2679..2728    +  CDS            SET1 (fragment): solubility-enhancement tag derived from T7 phage gene 10B
   2736..2783    +  terminator     T7 terminator: transcription terminator for bacteriophage T7 RNA polymerase
   2820..3248    +  rep_origin     f1 ori (sequence partly withheld): f1 bacteriophage origin of replication; arrow indicates direction of (+) strand synthesis
   3324..3381    +  promoter       AmpR promoter (fragment): bla
   3390..4205    -  CDS            KanR: aminoglycoside phosphotransferase; aph(3')-Ia; confers resistance to kanamycin in bacteria or G418 (Geneticin®) in eukaryotes
   4358..4946    +  rep_origin     ori: high-copy-number ColE1/pMB1/pBR322/pUC origin of replication
   5140..5239    -  CDS            TcR (fragment): tetracycline efflux protein; tet; confers resistance to tetracycline
   5254..5275    -  protein_bind   CAP binding site: CAP binding activates transcription in the presence of cAMP. E. coli catabolite activator protein
   5288..6370    -  CDS            lacI: lac repressor; lacI; The lac repressor binds to the lac operator to inhibit transcription in E. coli. This inhibition can be relieved by adding lactose or isopropyl-β-D-thiogalactopyranoside (IPTG).
   6371..6448    -  promoter       lacI promoter: lacI
   6456..6735    -  CDS            TcR (fragment): tetracycline efflux protein; tet; confers resistance to tetracycline
>Addgene plasmid #114596 | His6_BcLOV4_mCherry_BamUK | addgene full sequence | sequence record 224408 | Addgene NGS Result
TAATACGACTCACTATAGGGGAATTGTGAGCGGATAACAATTCCCCTCTAGAAATAATTTTGTTTAACTT
TAAGAAGGAGATATACATATGGGATCCCACCATCATCACCACCATGCCATGGCCACGGACGCAATTGACC
ACTACTATCAGAACAGGGATGGACCACCGTCGAGATCCTTCAGCGATGAGTACGATTCATACAACAAAAC
CGCCCCTTTGCCTCCACTATCAGCATGTCCTGAAAGAGCCCAGACTCCAAATTCAAAGCGTATTCCGATA
ACCCCCAATTCTGCCAAATCTACATCTGAGAGCCCACGCCGCATCACTTTTTCTAGGGATGCCGGAAGTA
GCACAAAAGGCTCGACACAAACAAGTCCTAGTAACCAAGGAAGTGTAAGCAGTAGGAATGGTAGCAATGG
AAATGGTTTAGGGCTGAGTAGCGCGGGAAACTTTGCAGATTTCTTTAGCTCTGAAGTGTTTTATATTGTG
CTTCATAATCCAACGACCGCGCATCGATTCTTGAAGTTTTGTCAAAGTCGTGCTTGTTCGGAAAACCTTG
AATTTTTGCAAAAGATTGATGAGTATAATCGATTAATAGACGAAGCGACACGTCTTCTTTCCACGATTTA
CTCAACCTATGTTTCGTCAGAAGCACCAAAGCAAATCAATATTTCCAATTCTCATGCTCGACGATTATCA
CATGATATCAAGGGTGCGACGCATAATGTTCTTCCCGGCCTTGAAGACATCTTCAATGGGTCCCAGGAGC
AAATTGAGAAATTGCTAGCTAGTGATTTGTATCCGCGTTTTGTAAAACACCAGGTTACTGCCTCCGCGAC
TATGGCGTTGGCAAATGATAAGGAAAGATATCCAGGTCTAGGTGACTGTTTTTGCTTGACTGATCCAAGG
CGAGCCGATAACCCAATTGTATTTGCTTCGGACGGGTTCGTCTCTGTCACGGGATATTCCCGATCAGATA
TAATACCTCGAAACTGTCGTTTCCTACAAGGATCGTTTACCGATCGACAAGCAACCAAACGTCTACGAAC
TTCCATTGAAAACCGTGAAGAGACAGTTGAATTACTTCTGAATTATCGCAAAAATGGCGATCCATTCTGG
AATCTCCTTTACGTATCTCCTTTACTTGACGGTAATGGGGACGTCAGATTCTTTCTCGGTGGACAAATCA
ATTGCAGTACGACTATTCACAGTCGCACCGATGTTCTTCGAATTTTGAGTCTGAACGATGAGGACACTGG
GAGCTTTATAGAGGGGAGTAACAAGACCCCGAGTGTTCGAAGCAAGGAGTCCAATAATGCAAGCAACTAT
GGGAAAACCTCATTCTTCAAGAGCTTCAAAAAGTACAAGGCGAATACTGTAGAAATCCGAGACGAAGCTG
GGATGGAAGGCGAATTGATCGATCGGATCGGAAAGCTACAATTCAAAACACAAGTTGAAGAGTTCTATAC
GGCTTATTCAAAGTATCTTGTCCTATCTTACCAACCACAGTCACAAAATCTGATTGTCAAATACTTCTCT
CCGGGTATAGTGGACATGCTTAATCTAAACATGCCCAATGGCCTCGTAGCTCCTATTGTCGATAAAGATA
TCTTCAAAGTTCTCACAGAACACTCCCCGTCGTCTGTACCGCGCACCTTCAAAAATGTGGTTAGAGAAGG
TATCAAAGCCGGACGAGCAGTATCAGTCGAAACGGGACTTCTGACTGGAATTGAAGAGATCAAGAAGTCA
CAAAATATTTTTAGTGGCACAACGGCAAATAGAGAGAGAGGGTGGAAGAAGGCCGAGGAAAAATATGTCT
GTCATTTTACACCTTGTAAAGATGAGATGGGCAGAGTTGGATGGGTCGTTTTGACTGTGGCGCCGAAACT
GGAGAGATTTGAATTCGGTGGTGGATCAGGTGGAGGATCTATGGTGAGCAAGGGCGAGGAGGATAACATG
GCCATCATCAAGGAGTTCATGCGCTTCAAGGTGCACATGGAGGGCTCCGTGAACGGCCACGAGTTCGAGA
TCGAGGGCGAGGGCGAGGGCCGCCCCTACGAGGGCACCCAGACCGCCAAGCTGAAGGTGACCAAGGGTGG
CCCCCTGCCCTTCGCCTGGGACATCCTGTCCCCTCAGTTCATGTACGGCTCCAAGGCCTACGTGAAGCAC
CCCGCCGACATCCCCGACTACTTGAAGCTGTCCTTCCCCGAGGGCTTCAAGTGGGAGCGCGTGATGAACT
TCGAGGACGGCGGCGTGGTGACCGTGACCCAGGACTCCTCCCTGCAGGACGGCGAGTTCATCTACAAGGT
GAAGCTGCGCGGCACCAACTTCCCCTCCGACGGCCCCGTAATGCAGAAGAAGACTATGGGCTGGGAGGCC
TCCTCCGAGCGGATGTACCCCGAGGACGGCGCCCTGAAGGGCGAGATCAAGCAGAGGCTGAAGCTGAAGG
ACGGCGGCCACTACGACGCTGAGGTCAAGACCACCTACAAGGCCAAGAAGCCCGTGCAGCTGCCCGGCGC
CTACAACGTCAACATCAAGTTGGACATCACCTCCCACAACGAGGACTACACCATCGTGGAACAGTACGAA
CGCGCCGAGGGCCGCCACTCCACCGGCGGCATGGACGAGCTGTACAAGTAATGAACTCGAGCACCACCAC
CACCACCACTGAGATCCGGCTGCTAACAAAGCCCGAAAGGAAGCTGAGTTGGCTGCTGCCACCGCTGAGC
AATAACTAGCATAACCCCTTGGGGCCTCTAAACGGGTCTTGAGGGGTTTTTTGCTGAAAGGAGGAACTAT
ATCCGGATTGGCGAATGGG
[124 nt withheld, positions 2820-2943]
C
[91 nt withheld, positions 2945-3035]
A
[49 nt withheld, positions 3037-3085]
CCTTTGACGTTGGAGTCCACGTTCTTT
[37 nt withheld, positions 3113-3149]
ACCCTATCTCGGTCTATTCTTTTGATTTATAAGGGATTTTGCCGATTTCGGCCTATTGGTTAAAAAATGA
GCTGATTTAACAAAAATTTAACGCGAATTTTAACAAAATATTAACGCTTACAATTTAGGTGGCACTTTTC
GGGGTACCCAGGTGGCACTTTTCGGGGAAATGTGCGCGGAACCCCTATTTGTTTATTTTTCTAAATACAT
TCAAATATGTATCCGCTCATGAATTAATTCTTAGAAAAACTCATCGAGCATCAAATGAAACTGCAATTTA
TTCATATCAGGATTATCAATACCATATTTTTGAAAAAGCCGTTTCTGTAATGAAGGAGAAAACTCACCGA
GGCAGTTCCATAGGATGGCAAGATCCTGGTATCGGTCTGCGATTCCGACTCGTCCAACATCAATACAACC
TATTAATTTCCCCTCGTCAAAAATAAGGTTATCAAGTGAGAAATCACCATGAGTGACGACTGAATCCGGT
GAGAATGGCAAAAGTTTATGCATTTCTTTCCAGACTTGTTCAACAGGCCAGCCATTACGCTCGTCATCAA
AATCACTCGCATCAACCAAACCGTTATTCATTCGTGATTGCGCCTGAGCGAGACGAAATACGCGATCGCT
GTTAAAAGGACAATTACAAACAGGAATCGAATGCAACCGGCGCAGGAACACTGCCAGCGCATCAACAATA
TTTTCACCTGAATCAGGATATTCTTCTAATACCTGGAATGCTGTTTTCCCGGGGATCGCAGTGGTGAGTA
ACCATGCATCATCAGGAGTACGGATAAAATGCTTGATGGTCGGAAGAGGCATAAATTCCGTCAGCCAGTT
TAGTCTGACCATCTCATCTGTAACATCATTGGCAACGCTACCTTTGCCATGTTTCAGAAACAACTCTGGC
GCATCGGGCTTCCCATACAATCGATAGATTGTCGCACCTGATTGCCCGACATTATCGCGAGCCCATTTAT
ACCCATATAAATCAGCATCCATGTTGGAATTTAATCGCGGCCTAGAGCAAGACGTTTCCCGTTGAATATG
GCTCATAACACCCCTTGTATTACTGTTTATGTAAGCAGACAGTTTTATTGTTCATGACCAAAATCCCTTA
ACGTGACCTAGGTCATGACCAAAATCCCTTAACGTGAGTTTTCGTTCCACTGAGCGTCAGACCCCGTAGA
AAAGATCAAAGGATCTTCTTGAGATCCTTTTTTTCTGCGCGTAATCTGCTGCTTGCAAACAAAAAAACCA
CCGCTACCAGCGGTGGTTTGTTTGCCGGATCAAGAGCTACCAACTCTTTTTCCGAAGGTAACTGGCTTCA
GCAGAGCGCAGATACCAAATACTGTTCTTCTAGTGTAGCCGTAGTTAGGCCACCACTTCAAGAACTCTGT
AGCACCGCCTACATACCTCGCTCTGCTAATCCTGTTACCAGTGGCTGCTGCCAGTGGCGATAAGTCGTGT
CTTACCGGGTTGGACTCAAGACGATAGTTACCGGATAAGGCGCAGCGGTCGGGCTGAACGGGGGGTTCGT
GCACACAGCCCAGCTTGGAGCGAACGACCTACACCGAACTGAGATACCTACAGCGTGAGCTATGAGAAAG
CGCCACGCTTCCCGAAGGGAGAAAGGCGGACAGGTATCCGGTAAGCGGCAGGGTCGGAACAGGAGAGCGC
ACGAGGGAGCTTCCAGGGGGAAACGCCTGGTATCTTTATAGTCCTGTCGGGTTTCGCCACCTCTGACTTG
AGCGTCGATTTTTGTGATGCTCGTCAGGGGGGCGGAGCCTATGGAAAAACGCCAGCAACGCGGCCTTTTT
ACGGTTCCTGGCCTTTTGCTGGCCTTTTGCTCACATGTTCTTTCCTGCGTTATCCCCTGATTCTGTGGAT
AACCGTATTACCGCCTTTGAGTGAGCTGATACCGCTCGCCGCAGCCGAACGACCGAGCGCAGCGAGTCAG
TGAGCGAGGAAGCGGAAGAGCGCCATAATCCATGATAAAGAAGACAGTCATAAGTGCGGCGACGATAGTC
ATGCCCCGCGCCCACCGGAAGGAGCTGACTGGGTTGAAGGCTCTCAAGGGCATCGGTCGAGATCCCGGTG
CCTAATGAGTGAGCTAACTTACATTAATTGCGTTGCGCTCACTGCCCGCTTTCCAGTCGGGAAACCTGTC
GTGCCAGCTGCATTAATGAATCGGCCAACGCGCGGGGAGAGGCGGTTTGCGTATTGGGCGCCAGGGTGGT
TTTTCTTTTCACCAGTGAGACGGGCAACAGCTGATTGCCCTTCACCGCCTGGCCCTGAGAGAGTTGCAGC
AAGCGGTCCACGCTGGTTTGCCCCAGCAGGCGAAAATCCTGTTTGATGGTGGTTAACGGCGGGATATAAC
ATGAGCTGTCTTCGGTATCGTCGTATCCCACTACCGAGATATCCGCACCAACGCGCAGCCCGGACTCGGT
AATGGCGCGCATTGCGCCCAGCGCCATCTGATCGTTGGCAACCAGCATCGCAGTGGGAACGATGCCCTCA
TTCAGCATTTGCATGGTTTGTTGAAAACCGGACATGGCACTCCAGTCGCCTTCCCGTTCCGCTATCGGCT
GAATTTGATTGCGAGTGAGATATTTATGCCAGCCAGCCAGACGCAGACGCGCCGAGACAGAACTTAATGG
GCCCGCTAACAGCGCGATTTGCTGGTGACCCAATGCGACCAGATGCTCCACGCCCAGTCGCGTACCGTCT
TCATGGGAGAAAATAATACTGTTGATGGGTGTCTGGTCAGAGACATCAAGAAATAACGCCGGAACATTAG
TGCAGGCAGCTTCCACAGCAATGGCATCCTGGTCATCCAGCGGATAGTTAATGATCAGCCCACTGACGCG
TTGCGCGAGAAGATTGTGCACCGCCGCTTTACAGGCTTCGACGCCGCTTCGTTCTACCATCGACACCACC
ACGCTGGCACCCAGTTGATCGGCGCGAGATTTAATCGCCGCGACAATTTGCGACGGCGCGTGCAGGGCCA
GACTGGAGGTGGCAACGCCAATCAGCAACGACTGTTTGCCCGCCAGTTGTTGTGCCACGCGGTTGGGAAT
GTAATTCAGCTCCGCCATCGCCGCTTCCACTTTTTCCCGCGTTTTCGCAGAAACGTGGCTGGCCTGGTTC
ACCACGCGGGAAACGGTCTGATAAGAGACACCGGCATACTCTGCGACATCGTATAACGTTACTGGTTTCA
CATTCACCACCCTGAATTGACTCTCTTCCGGGCGCTATCATGCCATACCGCGAAAGGTTTTGCGCCATTC
GATGGTGTCCGGGATCTCGACGCTCTCCCTTATGCGACTCCTGCATTAGGAAGCAGCCCAGTAGTAGGTT
GAGGCCGTTGAGCACCGCCGCCGCAAGGAATGGTGCATGCAAGGAGATGGCGCCCAACAGTCCCCCGGCC
ACGGGGCCTGCCACCATACCCACGCCGAAACAAGCGCTCATGAGCCCGAAGTGGCGAGCCCGATCTTCCC
CATCGGTGATGTCGGCGATATAGGCGCCAGCAACCGCACCTGTGGCGCCGGTGATGCCGGCCACGATGCG
TCCGGCGTAGAGGATCGAGATCTCGATCCCGCGAAAT
